Addgene plasmid #231562: pLentiCRISPRpuro-sgROSA26
Purpose: pLentiCRISPR expression vector for Cas9 and gRNA targeting human ROSA26 locus (Puromycin selection marker)
Depositing lab: Rizwan Haq. Depositing organization: Dana-Farber Cancer Institute. Publication: Genomic mediators of acquired resistance to immunotherapy in metastatic melanoma. Schiantarelli J, Benamar M, Park J, Sax HE, Oliveira G, Bosma-Moody A, Campbell KM, Liu D, Johnson DB, Rodig S, Wu CJ, Hodi FS, Ribas A, Van Allen E, Haq R. Cancer Cell. 2025 Feb 10;43(2):308-316.e6. doi: 10.1016/j.ccell.2025.01.009. PubMed 39933900.
Backbone
  Vector backbone: pLentiCRISPR-Puro
  Backbone size w/o insert (bp): 13000
  Vector type: Mammalian Expression, Lentiviral, CRISPR
  Selectable markers: Puromycin
Growth in bacteria
  Bacterial resistance: Ampicillin, 100 μg/mL
  Growth temperature: 37°C
  Growth strain: NEB Stable
  Copy number: High Copy
Gene/Insert
  Gene/Insert name: sgROSA26
  gRNA/shRNA sequence: ACAGCAAGTTGTCTAACCCG
  Species: H. sapiens (human)
  Insert size (bp): 20
  Promoter: U6, EF-1a
  Cloning method: Restriction Enzyme; 5′ cloning site unknown (unknown if destroyed)
  Sequencing primers: 5′ LKO.1 (Forward); 3′ WPRE (Reverse)
Terms and licenses: Academic/Nonprofit Terms; Industry Terms: Not Available to Industry
How to cite: pLentiCRISPRpuro-sgROSA26 was a gift from Rizwan Haq (Addgene plasmid # 231562 ; http://n2t.net/addgene:231562 ; RRID:Addgene_231562)
