[The description below was written by a language model from this plasmid's Addgene catalogue record and pLannotate feature annotations shown in this document.]
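Description:
pLentiCRISPRpuro-sgROSA26 is an all-in-one, third-generation-style lentiviral CRISPR vector of about 13 kb, built on the pLentiCRISPR-Puro backbone, that delivers Streptococcus pyogenes Cas9 together with a single guide RNA directed at the human ROSA26 locus. In bacteria it is maintained through a high-copy ColE1/pUC-type origin with ampicillin resistance. An f1 origin and an SV40/EM7-driven bleomycin/Zeocin resistance cassette with an SV40 poly(A) signal also sit in the backbone, outside the viral genome.

The transfer cassette begins with a CMV enhancer/promoter fused to a truncated HIV-1 5' LTR, which drives production of genomic RNA in packaging cells. It is followed by the Ψ packaging signal with a gag fragment, the RRE for Rev-dependent export, and the cPPT/CTS. It ends in a ΔU3 self-inactivating 3' LTR, with a bGH poly(A) signal downstream. Between these elements, a human U6 Pol III promoter transcribes the 20-nt ROSA26 spacer joined to the SpCas9 guide scaffold. An EF-1α core promoter drives Cas9, followed by a puromycin N-acetyltransferase coding region, and a WPRE enhances transcript expression. The annotation does not identify the linker between Cas9 and PuroR, nor any tags or nuclear localization signals, so how the two are co-expressed is not stated in the record.

Transduced mammalian cells are selected with puromycin. The record gives the purpose only as Cas9 and gRNA expression targeting human ROSA26. Such guides are commonly used as cutting controls at a presumed neutral locus alongside gene-specific knockouts, though this role is not explicitly recorded.
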