Features (pLannotate 1.2.2; 33 found; start..end, strand, type, name):
    217..397     +  LTR            5' LTR (truncated): truncated 5' long terminal repeat (LTR) from HIV-1
    444..569     +  misc_feature   HIV-1 Ψ: packaging signal of human immunodeficiency virus type 1
    553..916     +  CDS            HIV-1 gag (fragment): gag protein from human immunodeficiency virus 1; gag
   1062..1295    +  misc_feature   RRE: The Rev response element (RRE) of HIV-1 allows for Rev-dependent mRNA export from the nucleus to the cytoplasm.
   1672..1772    +  CDS            Rev (fragment): human immunodeficiency virus 1 (HIV-1) Rev protein; rev; enhances nuclear export of unspliced and incompletely spliced viral mRNAs
   1822..1939    +  misc_feature   cPPT/CTS: central polypurine tract and central termination sequence of HIV-1
   1990..2230    +  promoter       U6 promoter: RNA polymerase III promoter for human U6 snRNA
   2260..2335    +  misc_RNA       gRNA scaffold: guide RNA scaffold for the Streptococcus pyogenes CRISPR/Cas9 system
   2353..2371    +  CDS            small t antigen (fragment): SV40 (simian virus 40) small t antigen
   2397..2608    +  promoter       EF-1α core promoter: core promoter for human elongation factor EF-1α
   2633..6736    +  CDS            Cas9: Cas9 (Csn1) endonuclease from the Streptococcus pyogenes Type II CRISPR/Cas system generates RNA-guided double strand breaks in DNA
   6874..7471    +  CDS            PuroR (fragment): puromycin N-acetyltransferase; pac from Streptomyces; confers resistance to puromycin
   7487..8075    +  misc_feature   WPRE: woodchuck hepatitis virus posttranscriptional regulatory element
   8126..8145    +  misc_feature   cPPT/CTS (fragment): central polypurine tract and central termination sequence of HIV-1
   8147..8380    +  LTR            3' LTR (ΔU3): self-inactivating 3' long terminal repeat (LTR) from HIV-1
   8412..8636    +  polyA_signal   bGH poly(A) signal: bovine growth hormone polyadenylation signal
   8640..8661    +  promoter       SV40 promoter (fragment): SV40 enhancer and early promoter
   8682..9110    +  rep_origin     f1 ori (sequence partly withheld): f1 bacteriophage origin of replication; arrow indicates direction of (+) strand synthesis
   9124..9453    +  promoter       SV40 promoter: SV40 enhancer and early promoter
   9501..9548    +  promoter       EM7 promoter: synthetic bacterial promoter&nbsp
   9567..9941    +  CDS            BleoR: antibiotic-binding protein; Sh ble from Streptoalloteichus hindustanus; confers resistance to bleomycin, phleomycin, and Zeocin™
   9951..10076   +  CDS            ble (fragment): BLE_KLEPN - Experimental evidence at protein level: Swiss-Prot protein existence level 1. Binding protein with a strong affinity to the bleomycin family of antibiotics. Binds to CL990; an antimitotic-antibiotic compound. From Klebsiella pneumoniae.
  10071..10192   +  polyA_signal   SV40 poly(A) signal: SV40 polyadenylation signal
  10263..10285   -  protein_bind   lac operator (fragment): The lac repressor binds to the lac operator to inhibit transcription in E. coli. This inhibition can be relieved by adding lactose or isopropyl-β-D-thiogalactopyranoside (IPTG). lac repressor encoded by lacI
  10289..10319   -  promoter       lac promoter: promoter for the E. coli lac operon
  10334..10355   -  protein_bind   CAP binding site: CAP binding activates transcription in the presence of cAMP. E. coli catabolite activator protein
  10368..10460   -  CDS            lacI (fragment): lac repressor; lacI; The lac repressor binds to the lac operator to inhibit transcription in E. coli. This inhibition can be relieved by adding lactose or isopropyl-β-D-thiogalactopyranoside (IPTG).
  10643..11231   -  rep_origin     ori: high-copy-number ColE1/pMB1/pBR322/pUC origin of replication
  11402..12262   -  CDS            AmpR: β-lactamase; bla; confers resistance to ampicillin, carbenicillin, and related antibiotics
  12263..12367   -  promoter       AmpR promoter: bla
  12426..12478   -  misc_feature   bom (fragment): basis of mobility region from pBR322
  12633..13012   +  enhancer       CMV enhancer: human cytomegalovirus immediate early enhancer
  13013..199     +  promoter       CMV promoter (across the origin): human cytomegalovirus (CMV) immediate early promoter
>Addgene plasmid #231562 | pLentiCRISPRpuro-sgROSA26 | addgene full sequence | sequence record 460045 | Addgene NGS Result
TGATGCGGTTTTGGCAGTACATCAATGGGCGTGGATAGCGGTTTGACTCACGGGGATTTCCAAGTCTCCA
CCCCATTGACGTCAATGGGAGTTTGTTTTGGCACCAAAATCAACGGGACTTTCCAAAATGTCGTAACAAC
TCCGCCCCATTGACGCAAATGGGCGGTAGGCGTGTACGGTGGGAGGTCTATATAAGCAGCGCGTTTTGCC
TGTACTGGGTCTCTCTGGTTAGACCAGATCTGAGCCTGGGAGCTCTCTGGCTAACTAGGGAACCCACTGC
TTAAGCCTCAATAAAGCTTGCCTTGAGTGCTTCAAGTAGTGTGTGCCCGTCTGTTGTGTGACTCTGGTAA
CTAGAGATCCCTCAGACCCTTTTAGTCAGTGTGGAAAATCTCTAGCAGTGGCGCCCGAACAGGGACTTGA
AAGCGAAAGGGAAACCAGAGGAGCTCTCTCGACGCAGGACTCGGCTTGCTGAAGCGCGCACGGCAAGAGG
CGAGGGGCGGCGACTGGTGAGTACGCCAAAAATTTTGACTAGCGGAGGCTAGAAGGAGAGAGATGGGTGC
GAGAGCGTCAGTATTAAGCGGGGGAGAATTAGATCGCGATGGGAAAAAATTCGGTTAAGGCCAGGGGGAA
AGAAAAAATATAAATTAAAACATATAGTATGGGCAAGCAGGGAGCTAGAACGATTCGCAGTTAATCCTGG
CCTGTTAGAAACATCAGAAGGCTGTAGACAAATACTGGGACAGCTACAACCATCCCTTCAGACAGGATCA
GAAGAACTTAGATCATTATATAATACAGTAGCAACCCTCTATTGTGTGCATCAAAGGATAGAGATAAAAG
ACACCAAGGAAGCTTTAGACAAGATAGAGGAAGAGCAAAACAAAAGTAAGACCACCGCACAGCAAGCGGC
CGCTGATCTTCAGACCTGGAGGAGGAGATATGAGGGACAATTGGAGAAGTGAATTATATAAATATAAAGT
AGTAAAAATTGAACCATTAGGAGTAGCACCCACCAAGGCAAAGAGAAGAGTGGTGCAGAGAGAAAAAAGA
GCAGTGGGAATAGGAGCTTTGTTCCTTGGGTTCTTGGGAGCAGCAGGAAGCACTATGGGCGCAGCGTCAA
TGACGCTGACGGTACAGGCCAGACAATTATTGTCTGGTATAGTGCAGCAGCAGAACAATTTGCTGAGGGC
TATTGAGGCGCAACAGCATCTGTTGCAACTCACAGTCTGGGGCATCAAGCAGCTCCAGGCAAGAATCCTG
GCTGTGGAAAGATACCTAAAGGATCAACAGCTCCTGGGGATTTGGGGTTGCTCTGGAAAACTCATTTGCA
CCACTGCTGTGCCTTGGAATGCTAGTTGGAGTAATAAATCTCTGGAACAGATTTGGAATCACACGACCTG
GATGGAGTGGGACAGAGAAATTAACAATTACACAAGCTTAATACACTCCTTAATTGAAGAATCGCAAAAC
CAGCAAGAAAAGAATGAACAAGAATTATTGGAATTAGATAAATGGGCAAGTTTGTGGAATTGGTTTAACA
TAACAAATTGGCTGTGGTATATAAAATTATTCATAATGATAGTAGGAGGCTTGGTAGGTTTAAGAATAGT
TTTTGCTGTACTTTCTATAGTGAATAGAGTTAGGCAGGGATATTCACCATTATCGTTTCAGACCCACCTC
CCAACCCCGAGGGGACCCGACAGGCCCGAAGGAATAGAAGAAGAAGGTGGAGAGAGAGACAGAGACAGAT
CCATTCGATTAGTGAACGGATCGGCACTGCGTGCGCCAATTCTGCAGACAAATGGCAGTATTCATCCACA
ATTTTAAAAGAAAAGGGGGGATTGGGGGGTACAGTGCAGGGGAAAGAATAGTAGACATAATAGCAACAGA
CATACAAACTAAAGAATTACAAAAACAAATTACAAAAATTCAAAATTTTCGGGTTTATTACAGGGACAGC
AGAGATCCAGTTTGGTTAATTAAGGTACCGAGGGCCTATTTCCCATGATTCCTTCATATTTGCATATACG
ATACAAGGCTGTTAGAGAGATAATTAGAATTAATTTGACTGTAAACACAAAGATATTAGTACAAAATACG
TGACGTAGAAAGTAATAATTTCTTGGGTAGTTTGCAGTTTTAAAATTATGTTTTAAAATGGACTATCATA
TGCTTACCGTAACTTGAAAGTATTTCGATTTCTTGGCTTTATATATCTTGTGGAAAGGACGAAACACCGA
CAGCAAGTTGTCTAACCCGGTTTTAGAGCTAGAAATAGCAAGTTAAAATAAGGCTAGTCCGTTATCAACT
TGAAAAAGTGGCACCGAGTCGGTGCTTTTTTGAATTCGCTAGCTAGGTCTTGAAAGGAGTGGGAATTGGC
TCCGGTGCCCGTCAGTGGGCAGAGCGCACATCGCCCACAGTCCCCGAGAAGTTGGGGGGAGGGGTCGGCA
ATTGATCCGGTGCCTAGAGAAGGTGGCGCGGGGTAAACTGGGAAAGTGATGTCGTGTACTGGCTCCGCCT
TTTTCCCGAGGGTGGGGGAGAACCGTATATAAGTGCAGTAGTCGCCGTGAACGTTCTTTTTCGCAACGGG
TTTGCCGCCAGAACACAGGACCGGTTCTAGAGCGCTGCCACCATGGACAAGAAGTACAGCATCGGCCTGG
ACATCGGCACCAACTCTGTGGGCTGGGCCGTGATCACCGACGAGTACAAGGTGCCCAGCAAGAAATTCAA
GGTGCTGGGCAACACCGACCGGCACAGCATCAAGAAGAACCTGATCGGAGCCCTGCTGTTCGACAGCGGC
GAAACAGCCGAGGCCACCCGGCTGAAGAGAACCGCCAGAAGAAGATACACCAGACGGAAGAACCGGATCT
GCTATCTGCAAGAGATCTTCAGCAACGAGATGGCCAAGGTGGACGACAGCTTCTTCCACAGACTGGAAGA
GTCCTTCCTGGTGGAAGAGGATAAGAAGCACGAGCGGCACCCCATCTTCGGCAACATCGTGGACGAGGTG
GCCTACCACGAGAAGTACCCCACCATCTACCACCTGAGAAAGAAACTGGTGGACAGCACCGACAAGGCCG
ACCTGCGGCTGATCTATCTGGCCCTGGCCCACATGATCAAGTTCCGGGGCCACTTCCTGATCGAGGGCGA
CCTGAACCCCGACAACAGCGACGTGGACAAGCTGTTCATCCAGCTGGTGCAGACCTACAACCAGCTGTTC
GAGGAAAACCCCATCAACGCCAGCGGCGTGGACGCCAAGGCCATCCTGTCTGCCAGACTGAGCAAGAGCA
GACGGCTGGAAAATCTGATCGCCCAGCTGCCCGGCGAGAAGAAGAATGGCCTGTTCGGAAACCTGATTGC
CCTGAGCCTGGGCCTGACCCCCAACTTCAAGAGCAACTTCGACCTGGCCGAGGATGCCAAACTGCAGCTG
AGCAAGGACACCTACGACGACGACCTGGACAACCTGCTGGCCCAGATCGGCGACCAGTACGCCGACCTGT
TTCTGGCCGCCAAGAACCTGTCCGACGCCATCCTGCTGAGCGACATCCTGAGAGTGAACACCGAGATCAC
CAAGGCCCCCCTGAGCGCCTCTATGATCAAGAGATACGACGAGCACCACCAGGACCTGACCCTGCTGAAA
GCTCTCGTGCGGCAGCAGCTGCCTGAGAAGTACAAAGAGATTTTCTTCGACCAGAGCAAGAACGGCTACG
CCGGCTACATTGACGGCGGAGCCAGCCAGGAAGAGTTCTACAAGTTCATCAAGCCCATCCTGGAAAAGAT
GGACGGCACCGAGGAACTGCTCGTGAAGCTGAACAGAGAGGACCTGCTGCGGAAGCAGCGGACCTTCGAC
AACGGCAGCATCCCCCACCAGATCCACCTGGGAGAGCTGCACGCCATTCTGCGGCGGCAGGAAGATTTTT
ACCCATTCCTGAAGGACAACCGGGAAAAGATCGAGAAGATCCTGACCTTCCGCATCCCCTACTACGTGGG
CCCTCTGGCCAGGGGAAACAGCAGATTCGCCTGGATGACCAGAAAGAGCGAGGAAACCATCACCCCCTGG
AACTTCGAGGAAGTGGTGGACAAGGGCGCTTCCGCCCAGAGCTTCATCGAGCGGATGACCAACTTCGATA
AGAACCTGCCCAACGAGAAGGTGCTGCCCAAGCACAGCCTGCTGTACGAGTACTTCACCGTGTATAACGA
GCTGACCAAAGTGAAATACGTGACCGAGGGAATGAGAAAGCCCGCCTTCCTGAGCGGCGAGCAGAAAAAG
GCCATCGTGGACCTGCTGTTCAAGACCAACCGGAAAGTGACCGTGAAGCAGCTGAAAGAGGACTACTTCA
AGAAAATCGAGTGCTTCGACTCCGTGGAAATCTCCGGCGTGGAAGATCGGTTCAACGCCTCCCTGGGCAC
ATACCACGATCTGCTGAAAATTATCAAGGACAAGGACTTCCTGGACAATGAGGAAAACGAGGACATTCTG
GAAGATATCGTGCTGACCCTGACACTGTTTGAGGACAGAGAGATGATCGAGGAACGGCTGAAAACCTATG
CCCACCTGTTCGACGACAAAGTGATGAAGCAGCTGAAGCGGCGGAGATACACCGGCTGGGGCAGGCTGAG
CCGGAAGCTGATCAACGGCATCCGGGACAAGCAGTCCGGCAAGACAATCCTGGATTTCCTGAAGTCCGAC
GGCTTCGCCAACAGAAACTTCATGCAGCTGATCCACGACGACAGCCTGACCTTTAAAGAGGACATCCAGA
AAGCCCAGGTGTCCGGCCAGGGCGATAGCCTGCACGAGCACATTGCCAATCTGGCCGGCAGCCCCGCCAT
TAAGAAGGGCATCCTGCAGACAGTGAAGGTGGTGGACGAGCTCGTGAAAGTGATGGGCCGGCACAAGCCC
GAGAACATCGTGATCGAAATGGCCAGAGAGAACCAGACCACCCAGAAGGGACAGAAGAACAGCCGCGAGA
GAATGAAGCGGATCGAAGAGGGCATCAAAGAGCTGGGCAGCCAGATCCTGAAAGAACACCCCGTGGAAAA
CACCCAGCTGCAGAACGAGAAGCTGTACCTGTACTACCTGCAGAATGGGCGGGATATGTACGTGGACCAG
GAACTGGACATCAACCGGCTGTCCGACTACGATGTGGACCATATCGTGCCTCAGAGCTTTCTGAAGGACG
ACTCCATCGACAACAAGGTGCTGACCAGAAGCGACAAGAACCGGGGCAAGAGCGACAACGTGCCCTCCGA
AGAGGTCGTGAAGAAGATGAAGAACTACTGGCGGCAGCTGCTGAACGCCAAGCTGATTACCCAGAGAAAG
TTCGACAATCTGACCAAGGCCGAGAGAGGCGGCCTGAGCGAACTGGATAAGGCCGGCTTCATCAAGAGAC
AGCTGGTGGAAACCCGGCAGATCACAAAGCACGTGGCACAGATCCTGGACTCCCGGATGAACACTAAGTA
CGACGAGAATGACAAGCTGATCCGGGAAGTGAAAGTGATCACCCTGAAGTCCAAGCTGGTGTCCGATTTC
CGGAAGGATTTCCAGTTTTACAAAGTGCGCGAGATCAACAACTACCACCACGCCCACGACGCCTACCTGA
ACGCCGTCGTGGGAACCGCCCTGATCAAAAAGTACCCTAAGCTGGAAAGCGAGTTCGTGTACGGCGACTA
CAAGGTGTACGACGTGCGGAAGATGATCGCCAAGAGCGAGCAGGAAATCGGCAAGGCTACCGCCAAGTAC
TTCTTCTACAGCAACATCATGAACTTTTTCAAGACCGAGATTACCCTGGCCAACGGCGAGATCCGGAAGC
GGCCTCTGATCGAGACAAACGGCGAAACCGGGGAGATCGTGTGGGATAAGGGCCGGGATTTTGCCACCGT
GCGGAAAGTGCTGAGCATGCCCCAAGTGAATATCGTGAAAAAGACCGAGGTGCAGACAGGCGGCTTCAGC
AAAGAGTCTATCCTGCCCAAGAGGAACAGCGATAAGCTGATCGCCAGAAAGAAGGACTGGGACCCTAAGA
AGTACGGCGGCTTCGACAGCCCCACCGTGGCCTATTCTGTGCTGGTGGTGGCCAAAGTGGAAAAGGGCAA
GTCCAAGAAACTGAAGAGTGTGAAAGAGCTGCTGGGGATCACCATCATGGAAAGAAGCAGCTTCGAGAAG
AATCCCATCGACTTTCTGGAAGCCAAGGGCTACAAAGAAGTGAAAAAGGACCTGATCATCAAGCTGCCTA
AGTACTCCCTGTTCGAGCTGGAAAACGGCCGGAAGAGAATGCTGGCCTCTGCCGGCGAACTGCAGAAGGG
AAACGAACTGGCCCTGCCCTCCAAATATGTGAACTTCCTGTACCTGGCCAGCCACTATGAGAAGCTGAAG
GGCTCCCCCGAGGATAATGAGCAGAAACAGCTGTTTGTGGAACAGCACAAGCACTACCTGGACGAGATCA
TCGAGCAGATCAGCGAGTTCTCCAAGAGAGTGATCCTGGCCGACGCTAATCTGGACAAAGTGCTGTCCGC
CTACAACAAGCACCGGGATAAGCCCATCAGAGAGCAGGCCGAGAATATCATCCACCTGTTTACCCTGACC
AATCTGGGAGCCCCTGCCGCCTTCAAGTACTTTGACACCACCATCGACCGGAAGAGGTACACCAGCACCA
AAGAGGTGCTGGACGCCACCCTGATCCACCAGAGCATCACCGGCCTGTACGAGACACGGATCGACCTGTC
TCAGCTGGGAGGCGACAAGCGACCTGCCGCCACAAAGAAGGCTGGACAGGCTAAGAAGAAGAAAGATTAC
AAAGACGATGACGATAAGGGATCCGGCGCAACAAACTTCTCTCTGCTGAAACAAGCCGGAGATGTCGAAG
AGAATCCTGGACCGACCGAGTACAAGCCCACGGTGCGCCTCGCCACCCGCGACGACGTCCCCAGGGCCGT
ACGCACCCTCGCCGCCGCGTTCGCCGACTACCCCGCCACGCGCCACACCGTCGATCCGGACCGCCACATC
GAGCGGGTCACCGAGCTGCAAGAACTCTTCCTCACGCGCGTCGGGCTCGACATCGGCAAGGTGTGGGTCG
CGGACGACGGCGCCGCGGTGGCGGTCTGGACCACGCCGGAGAGCGTCGAAGCGGGGGCGGTGTTCGCCGA
GATCGGCCCGCGCATGGCCGAGTTGAGCGGTTCCCGGCTGGCCGCGCAGCAACAGATGGAAGGCCTCCTG
GCGCCGCACCGGCCCAAGGAGCCCGCGTGGTTCCTGGCCACCGTCGGAGTCTCGCCCGACCACCAGGGCA
AGGGTCTGGGCAGCGCCGTCGTGCTCCCCGGAGTGGAGGCGGCCGAGCGCGCCGGGGTGCCCGCCTTCCT
GGAGACCTCCGCGCCCCGCAACCTCCCCTTCTACGAGCGGCTCGGCTTCACCGTCACCGCCGACGTCGAG
GTGCCCGAAGGACCGCGCACCTGGTGCATGACCCGCAAGCCCGGTGCCTGAACGCGTTAAGTCGACAATC
AACCTCTGGATTACAAAATTTGTGAAAGATTGACTGGTATTCTTAACTATGTTGCTCCTTTTACGCTATG
TGGATACGCTGCTTTAATGCCTTTGTATCATGCTATTGCTTCCCGTATGGCTTTCATTTTCTCCTCCTTG
TATAAATCCTGGTTGCTGTCTCTTTATGAGGAGTTGTGGCCCGTTGTCAGGCAACGTGGCGTGGTGTGCA
CTGTGTTTGCTGACGCAACCCCCACTGGTTGGGGCATTGCCACCACCTGTCAGCTCCTTTCCGGGACTTT
CGCTTTCCCCCTCCCTATTGCCACGGCGGAACTCATCGCCGCCTGCCTTGCCCGCTGCTGGACAGGGGCT
CGGCTGTTGGGCACTGACAATTCCGTGGTGTTGTCGGGGAAATCATCGTCCTTTCCTTGGCTGCTCGCCT
GTGTTGCCACCTGGATTCTGCGCGGGACGTCCTTCTGCTACGTCCCTTCGGCCCTCAATCCAGCGGACCT
TCCTTCCCGCGGCCTGCTGCCGGCTCTGCGGCCTCTTCCGCGTCTTCGCCTTCGCCCTCAGACGAGTCGG
ATCTCCCTTTGGGCCGCCTCCCCGCGTCGACTTTAAGACCAATGACTTACAAGGCAGCTGTAGATCTTAG
CCACTTTTTAAAAGAAAAGGGGGGACTGGAAGGGCTAATTCACTCCCAACGAAGACAAGATCTGCTTTTT
GCTTGTACTGGGTCTCTCTGGTTAGACCAGATCTGAGCCTGGGAGCTCTCTGGCTAACTAGGGAACCCAC
TGCTTAAGCCTCAATAAAGCTTGCCTTGAGTGCTTCAAGTAGTGTGTGCCCGTCTGTTGTGTGACTCTGG
TAACTAGAGATCCCTCAGACCCTTTTAGTCAGTGTGGAAAATCTCTAGCAGGGCCCGTTTAAACCCGCTG
ATCAGCCTCGACTGTGCCTTCTAGTTGCCAGCCATCTGTTGTTTGCCCCTCCCCCGTGCCTTCCTTGACC
CTGGAAGGTGCCACTCCCACTGTCCTTTCCTAATAAAATGAGGAAATTGCATCGCATTGTCTGAGTAGGT
GTCATTCTATTCTGGGGGGTGGGGTGGGGCAGGACAGCAAGGGGGAGGATTGGGAAGACAATAGCAGGCA
TGCTGGGGATGCGGTGGGCTCTATGGCTTCTGAGGCGGAAAGAACCAGCTGGGGCTCTAGGGGGTATCCC
C
[124 nt withheld, positions 8682-8805]
C
[91 nt withheld, positions 8807-8897]
A
[49 nt withheld, positions 8899-8947]
CCTTTGACGTTGGAGTCCACGTTCTTT
[37 nt withheld, positions 8975-9011]
ACCCTATCTCGGTCTATTCTTTTGATTTATAAGGGATTTTGCCGATTTCGGCCTATTGGTTAAAAAATGA
GCTGATTTAACAAAAATTTAACGCGAATTAATTCTGTGGAATGTGTGTCAGTTAGGGTGTGGAAAGTCCC
CAGGCTCCCCAGCAGGCAGAAGTATGCAAAGCATGCATCTCAATTAGTCAGCAACCAGGTGTGGAAAGTC
CCCAGGCTCCCCAGCAGGCAGAAGTATGCAAAGCATGCATCTCAATTAGTCAGCAACCATAGTCCCGCCC
CTAACTCCGCCCATCCCGCCCCTAACTCCGCCCAGTTCCGCCCATTCTCCGCCCCATGGCTGACTAATTT
TTTTTATTTATGCAGAGGCCGAGGCCGCCTCTGCCTCTGAGCTATTCCAGAAGTAGTGAGGAGGCTTTTT
TGGAGGCCTAGGCTTTTGCAAAAAGCTCCCGGGAGCTTGTATATCCATTTTCGGATCTGATCAGCACGTG
TTGACAATTAATCATCGGCATAGTATATCGGCATAGTATAATACGACAAGGTGAGGAACTAAACCATGGC
CAAGTTGACCAGTGCCGTTCCGGTGCTCACCGCGCGCGACGTCGCCGGAGCGGTCGAGTTCTGGACCGAC
CGGCTCGGGTTCTCCCGGGACTTCGTGGAGGACGACTTCGCCGGTGTGGTCCGGGACGACGTGACCCTGT
TCATCAGCGCGGTCCAGGACCAGGTGGTGCCGGACAACACCCTGGCCTGGGTGTGGGTGCGCGGCCTGGA
CGAGCTGTACGCCGAGTGGTCGGAGGTCGTGTCCACGAACTTCCGGGACGCCTCCGGGCCGGCCATGACC
GAGATCGGCGAGCAGCCGTGGGGGCGGGAGTTCGCCCTGCGCGACCCGGCCGGCAACTGCGTGCACTTCG
TGGCCGAGGAGCAGGACTGACACGTGCTACGAGATTTCGATTCCACCGCCGCCTTCTATGAAAGGTTGGG
CTTCGGAATCGTTTTCCGGGACGCCGGCTGGATGATCCTCCAGCGCGGGGATCTCATGCTGGAGTTCTTC
GCCCACCCCAACTTGTTTATTGCAGCTTATAATGGTTACAAATAAAGCAATAGCATCACAAATTTCACAA
ATAAAGCATTTTTTTCACTGCATTCTAGTTGTGGTTTGTCCAAACTCATCAATGTATCTTATCATGTCTG
TATACCGTCGACCTCTAGCTAGAGCTTGGCGTAATCATGGTCATAGCTGTTTCCTGTGTGAAATTGTTAT
CCGCTCACAATTCCACACAACATACGAGCCGGAAGCATAAAGTGTAAAGCCTGGGGTGCCTAATGAGTGA
GCTAACTCACATTAATTGCGTTGCGCTCACTGCCCGCTTTCCAGTCGGGAAACCTGTCGTGCCAGCTGCA
TTAATGAATCGGCCAACGCGCGGGGAGAGGCGGTTTGCGTATTGGGCGCTCTTCCGCTTCCTCGCTCACT
GACTCGCTGCGCTCGGTCGTTCGGCTGCGGCGAGCGGTATCAGCTCACTCAAAGGCGGTAATACGGTTAT
CCACAGAATCAGGGGATAACGCAGGAAAGAACATGTGAGCAAAAGGCCAGCAAAAGGCCAGGAACCGTAA
AAAGGCCGCGTTGCTGGCGTTTTTCCATAGGCTCCGCCCCCCTGACGAGCATCACAAAAATCGACGCTCA
AGTCAGAGGTGGCGAAACCCGACAGGACTATAAAGATACCAGGCGTTTCCCCCTGGAAGCTCCCTCGTGC
GCTCTCCTGTTCCGACCCTGCCGCTTACCGGATACCTGTCCGCCTTTCTCCCTTCGGGAAGCGTGGCGCT
TTCTCATAGCTCACGCTGTAGGTATCTCAGTTCGGTGTAGGTCGTTCGCTCCAAGCTGGGCTGTGTGCAC
GAACCCCCCGTTCAGCCCGACCGCTGCGCCTTATCCGGTAACTATCGTCTTGAGTCCAACCCGGTAAGAC
ACGACTTATCGCCACTGGCAGCAGCCACTGGTAACAGGATTAGCAGAGCGAGGTATGTAGGCGGTGCTAC
AGAGTTCTTGAAGTGGTGGCCTAACTACGGCTACACTAGAAGAACAGTATTTGGTATCTGCGCTCTGCTG
AAGCCAGTTACCTTCGGAAAAAGAGTTGGTAGCTCTTGATCCGGCAAACAAACCACCGCTGGTAGCGGTG
GTTTTTTTGTTTGCAAGCAGCAGATTACGCGCAGAAAAAAAGGATCTCAAGAAGATCCTTTGATCTTTTC
TACGGGGTCTGACGCTCAGTGGAACGAAAACTCACGTTAAGGGATTTTGGTCATGAGATTATCAAAAAGG
ATCTTCACCTAGATCCTTTTAAATTAAAAATGAAGTTTTAAATCAATCTAAAGTATATATGAGTAAACTT
GGTCTGACAGTTACCAATGCTTAATCAGTGAGGCACCTATCTCAGCGATCTGTCTATTTCGTTCATCCAT
AGTTGCCTGACTCCCCGTCGTGTAGATAACTACGATACGGGAGGGCTTACCATCTGGCCCCAGTGCTGCA
ATGATACCGCGAGACCCACGCTCACCGGCTCCAGATTTATCAGCAATAAACCAGCCAGCCGGAAGGGCCG
AGCGCAGAAGTGGTCCTGCAACTTTATCCGCCTCCATCCAGTCTATTAATTGTTGCCGGGAAGCTAGAGT
AAGTAGTTCGCCAGTTAATAGTTTGCGCAACGTTGTTGCCATTGCTACAGGCATCGTGGTGTCACGCTCG
TCGTTTGGTATGGCTTCATTCAGCTCCGGTTCCCAACGATCAAGGCGAGTTACATGATCCCCCATGTTGT
GCAAAAAAGCGGTTAGCTCCTTCGGTCCTCCGATCGTTGTCAGAAGTAAGTTGGCCGCAGTGTTATCACT
CATGGTTATGGCAGCACTGCATAATTCTCTTACTGTCATGCCATCCGTAAGATGCTTTTCTGTGACTGGT
GAGTACTCAACCAAGTCATTCTGAGAATAGTGTATGCGGCGACCGAGTTGCTCTTGCCCGGCGTCAATAC
GGGATAATACCGCGCCACATAGCAGAACTTTAAAAGTGCTCATCATTGGAAAACGTTCTTCGGGGCGAAA
ACTCTCAAGGATCTTACCGCTGTTGAGATCCAGTTCGATGTAACCCACTCGTGCACCCAACTGATCTTCA
GCATCTTTTACTTTCACCAGCGTTTCTGGGTGAGCAAAAACAGGAAGGCAAAATGCCGCAAAAAAGGGAA
TAAGGGCGACACGGAAATGTTGAATACTCATACTCTTCCTTTTTCAATATTATTGAAGCATTTATCAGGG
TTATTGTCTCATGAGCGGATACATATTTGAATGTATTTAGAAAAATAAACAAATAGGGGTTCCGCGCACA
TTTCCCCGAAAAGTGCCACCTGACGTCGACGGATCGGGAGATCTCCCGATCCCCTATGGTGCACTCTCAG
TACAATCTGCTCTGATGCCGCATAGTTAAGCCAGTATCTGCTCCCTGCTTGTGTGTTGGAGGTCGCTGAG
TAGTGCGCGAGCAAAATTTAAGCTACAACAAGGCAAGGCTTGACCGACAATTGCATGAAGAATCTGCTTA
GGGTTAGGCGTTTTGCGCTGCTTCGCGATGTACGGGCCAGATATACGCGTTGACATTGATTATTGACTAG
TTATTAATAGTAATCAATTACGGGGTCATTAGTTCATAGCCCATATATGGAGTTCCGCGTTACATAACTT
ACGGTAAATGGCCCGCCTGGCTGACCGCCCAACGACCCCCGCCCATTGACGTCAATAATGACGTATGTTC
CCATAGTAACGCCAATAGGGACTTTCCATTGACGTCAATGGGTGGAGTATTTACGGTAAACTGCCCACTT
GGCAGTACATCAAGTGTATCATATGCCAAGTACGCCCCCTATTGACGTCAATGACGGTAAATGGCCCGCC
TGGCATTATGCCCAGTACATGACCTTATGGGACTTTCCTACTTGGCAGTACATCTACGTATTAGTCATCG
CTATTACCATGG
